Addgene plasmid #231165: pDL655
Purpose: T-DNA encoding gRNA targeting SlPDS
Depositing lab: Daniel Voytas. Depositing organization: University of Minnesota. Publication: Heritable gene editing in tomato through viral delivery of isopentenyl transferase and single-guide RNAs to latent axillary meristematic cells. Liu D, Ellison EE, Myers EA, Donahue LI, Xuan S, Swanson R, Qi S, Prichard LE, Starker CG, Voytas DF. Proc Natl Acad Sci U S A. 2024 Sep 24;121(39):e2406486121. doi: 10.1073/pnas.2406486121. Epub 2024 Sep 16. PubMed 39284063.
Backbone
  Vector backbone: pTRANS_220d
  Vector type: Plant Expression
Growth in bacteria
  Bacterial resistance: Kanamycin, 50 μg/mL
  Growth temperature: 37°C
  Growth strain: DH5alpha
  Copy number: High Copy
Gene/Insert
  Gene/Insert name: gRNA targeting SlPDS
  gRNA/shRNA sequence: GGACTCTTGCCAGCAATGCT
  Species: Solanum lycopersicum
  Promoter: AtU6
  Cloning method: Restriction Enzyme; 5′ cloning site unknown (unknown if destroyed)
Terms and licenses: Academic/Nonprofit Terms; Industry Terms: Not Available to Industry
How to cite: pDL655 was a gift from Daniel Voytas (Addgene plasmid # 231165 ; http://n2t.net/addgene:231165 ; RRID:Addgene_231165)
