[The description below was written by a language model from this plasmid's Addgene catalogue record and pLannotate feature annotations shown in this document.]
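Description:
pDL655 is a binary T-DNA plasmid for plant expression, built on the pTRANS_220d backbone and designed to deliver a single-guide RNA against the tomato (Solanum lycopersicum) phytoene desaturase gene, SlPDS. The backbone outside the T-DNA borders carries the elements typical of a pCAMBIA-style binary vector. A high-copy ColE1/pUC-type origin and the pBR322 bom site support propagation in E. coli, while the pVS1 oriV, together with the RepA replication protein and StaA stability protein, allows maintenance in Agrobacterium. A bacterial aminoglycoside phosphotransferase gene (aphA-3) confers kanamycin resistance.

Between the nopaline-type left and right border repeats lie two functional units. Next to the left border, an enhanced CaMV 35S promoter with a duplicated enhancer drives an nptII (NeoR/KanR) coding sequence ending in the CaMV polyadenylation signal, which provides kanamycin-class selection of transformed plant cells. Toward the right border, an Arabidopsis U6 snRNA promoter, a Pol III promoter suited to small non-coding transcripts, drives the SlPDS-targeting spacer. The spacer is fused to a scaffold annotated as a Streptococcus pyogenes tracrRNA fragment, so the guide is intended for SpCas9. The lac promoter/operator, MCS and lacZα fragments flanking this region are remnants of the cloning site.

No Cas9 coding sequence is annotated, so the nuclease must be supplied separately, for example by a Cas9-expressing plant line. Loss of PDS function usually causes a visible photobleached phenotype, which makes this guide a convenient readout of editing. The associated work concerns heritable gene editing in tomato, and this plasmid serves there as an Agrobacterium-delivered sgRNA construct.
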