Features (pLannotate 1.2.2; 21 found; start..end, strand, type, name):
      4..158     +  CDS            lacZα (fragment): LacZα fragment of β-galactosidase; lacZ fragment
    224..248     +  misc_feature   RB T-DNA repeat: right border repeat from nopaline C58 T-DNA
    588..989     +  CDS            Y4CG_SINFN (fragment): Protein inferred from homology: Swiss-Prot protein existence level 3. From Sinorhizobium fredii (strain NBRC 101917 / NGR234).
   1549..2178    +  CDS            pVS1 StaA: stability protein from the Pseudomonas plasmid pVS1 (Heeb et al., 2000)
   2607..3680    +  CDS            pVS1 RepA: replication protein from the Pseudomonas plasmid pVS1 (Heeb et al., 2000)
   3746..3940    +  rep_origin     pVS1 oriV: origin of replication for the Pseudomonas plasmid pVS1 (Heeb et al., 2000)
   4143..4182    +  CDS            rop (fragment): Rop protein, which maintains plasmids at low copy number; rop
   4284..4424    +  misc_feature   bom: basis of mobility region from pBR322
   4610..5198    -  rep_origin     ori: high-copy-number ColE1/pMB1/pBR322/pUC origin of replication
   5285..6079    -  CDS            KanR: aminoglycoside phosphotransferase; aphA-3; confers resistance to kanamycin
   6504..6528    +  misc_feature   LB T-DNA repeat: left border repeat from nopaline C58 T-DNA
   6606..6780    -  polyA_signal   CaMV poly(A) signal: cauliflower mosaic virus polyadenylation signal
   6837..7629    -  CDS            NeoR/KanR (fragment): aminoglycoside phosphotransferase from Tn5; aph(3')-II (or nptII); confers resistance to neomycin, kanamycin, and G418 (Geneticin®)
   7697..8373    -  promoter       CaMV 35S promoter (enhanced): cauliflower mosaic virus 35S promoter with a duplicated enhancer region
   8463..8551    +  CDS            lacI (fragment): lac repressor; lacI; The lac repressor binds to the lac operator to inhibit transcription in E. coli. This inhibition can be relieved by adding lactose or isopropyl-β-D-thiogalactopyranoside (IPTG).
   8564..8585    +  protein_bind   CAP binding site: CAP binding activates transcription in the presence of cAMP. E. coli catabolite activator protein
   8600..8630    +  promoter       lac promoter: promoter for the E. coli lac operon
   8638..8654    +  protein_bind   lac operator: The lac repressor binds to the lac operator to inhibit transcription in E. coli. This inhibition can be relieved by adding lactose or isopropyl-β-D-thiogalactopyranoside (IPTG). lac repressor encoded by lacI
   8687..8712    +  misc_feature   MCS (fragment): pUC18/19 multiple cloning site
   9116..9132    +  promoter       AtU6 promoter (fragment): consensus promoter from the three Arabidopsis U6 snRNA genes (Waibel and Filipowicz, 1990; Nekrasov et al., 2013)
   9226..9293    +  misc_RNA       tracrRNA (fragment): trans-activating CRISPR RNA for the Streptococcus pyogenes CRISPR/Cas9 system
>Addgene plasmid #231165 | pDL655 | addgene full sequence | sequence record 459120 | Addgene NGS Result
TGGCACTGGCCGTCGTTTTACAACGTCGTGACTGGGAAAACCCTGGCGTTACCCAACTTAATCGCCTTGC
AGCACATCCCCCTTTCGCCAGCTGGCGTAATAGCGAAGAGGCCCGCACCGATCGCCCTTCCCAACAGTTG
CGCAGCCTGAATGGCGAATGCTAGAGCAGCTTGAGCTTGGATCAGATTGTCGTTTCCCGCCTTCAGTTTA
AACTATCAGTGTTTGACAGGATATATTGGCGGGTAAACCTAAGAGAAAAGAGCGTTTATTAGAATAATCG
GATATTTAAAAGGGCGTGAAAAGGTTTATCCGTTCGTCCATTTGTATGTGCATGCCAACCACAGGGTTCC
CCTCGGGATCAAAGTACTTTGATCCAACCCCTCCGCTGCTATAGTGCAGTCGGCTTCTGACGTTCAGTGC
AGCCGTCTTCTGAAAACGACATGTCGCACAAGTCCTAAGTTACGCGACAGGCTGCCGCCCTGCCCTTTTC
CTGGCGTTTTCTTGTCGCGTGTTTTAGTCGCATAAAGTAGAATACTTGCGACTAGAACCGGAGACATTAC
GCCATGAACAAGAGCGCCGCCGCTGGCCTGCTGGGCTATGCCCGCGTCAGCACCGACGACCAGGACTTGA
CCAACCAACGGGCCGAACTGCACGCGGCCGGCTGCACCAAGCTGTTTTCCGAGAAGATCACCGGCACCAG
GCGCGACCGCCCGGAGCTGGCCAGGATGCTTGACCACCTACGCCCTGGCGACGTTGTGACAGTGACCAGG
CTAGACCGCCTGGCCCGCAGCACCCGCGACCTACTGGACATTGCCGAGCGCATCCAGGAGGCCGGCGCGG
GCCTGCGTAGCCTGGCAGAGCCGTGGGCCGACACCACCACGCCGGCCGGCCGCATGGTGTTGACCGTGTT
CGCCGGCATTGCCGAGTTCGAGCGTTCCCTAATCATCGACCGCACCCGGAGCGGGCGCGAGGCCGCCAAG
GCCCGAGGCGTGAAGTTTGGCCCCCGCCCTACCCTCACCCCGGCACAGATCGCGCACGCCCGCGAGCTGA
TCGACCAGGAAGGCCGCACCGTGAAAGAGGCGGCTGCACTGCTTGGCGTGCATCGCTCGACCCTGTACCG
CGCACTTGAGCGCAGCGAGGAAGTGACGCCCACCGAGGCCAGGCGGCGCGGTGCCTTCCGTGAGGACGCA
TTGACCGAGGCCGACGCCCTGGCGGCCGCCGAGAATGAACGCCAAGAGGAACAAGCATGAAACCGCACCA
GGACGGCCAGGACGAACCGTTTTTCATTACCGAAGAGATCGAGGCGGAGATGATCGCGGCCGGGTACGTG
TTCGAGCCGCCCGCGCACGGCTCAACCGTGCGGCTGCATGAAATCCTGGCCGGTTTGTCTGATGCCAAGC
TGGCGGCCTGGCCGGCCAGCTTGGCCGCTGAAGAAACCGAGCGCCGCCGTCTAAAAAGGTGATGTGTATT
TGAGTAAAACAGCTTGCGTCATGCGGTCGCTGCGTATATGATGCGATGAGTAAATAAACAAATACGCAAG
GGGAACGCATGAAGGTTATCGCTGTACTTAACCAGAAAGGCGGGTCAGGCAAGACGACCATCGCAACCCA
TCTAGCCCGCGCCCTGCAACTCGCCGGGGCCGATGTTCTGTTAGTCGATTCCGATCCCCAGGGCAGTGCC
CGCGATTGGGCGGCCGTGCGGGAAGATCAACCGCTAACCGTTGTCGGCATCGACCGCCCGACGATTGACC
GCGACGTGAAGGCCATCGGCCGGCGCGACTTCGTAGTGATCGACGGAGCGCCCCAGGCGGCGGACTTGGC
TGTGTCCGCGATCAAGGCAGCCGACTTCGTGCTGATTCCGGTGCAGCCAAGCCCTTACGACATATGGGCC
ACCGCCGACCTGGTGGAGCTGGTTAAGCAGCGCATTGAGGTCACGGATGGAAGGCTACAAGCGGCCTTTG
TCGTGTCGCGGGCGATCAAAGGCACGCGCATCGGCGGTGAGGTTGCCGAGGCGCTGGCCGGGTACGAGCT
GCCCATTCTTGAGTCCCGTATCACGCAGCGCGTGAGCTACCCAGGCACTGCCGCCGCCGGCACAACCGTT
CTTGAATCAGAACCCGAGGGCGACGCTGCCCGCGAGGTCCAGGCGCTGGCCGCTGAAATTAAATCAAAAC
TCATTTGAGTTAATGAGGTAAAGAGAAAATGAGCAAAAGCACAAACACGCTAAGTGCCGGCCGTCCGAGC
GCACGCAGCAGCAAGGCTGCAACGTTGGCCAGCCTGGCAGACACGCCAGCCATGAAGCGGGTCAACTTTC
AGTTGCCGGCGGAGGATCACACCAAGCTGAAGATGTACGCGGTACGCCAAGGCAAGACCATTACCGAGCT
GCTATCTGAATACATCGCGCAGCTACCAGAGTAAATGAGCAAATGAATAAATGAGTAGATGAATTTTAGC
GGCTAAAGGAGGCGGCATGGAAAATCAAGAACAACCAGGCACCGACGCCGTGGAATGCCCCATGTGTGGA
GGAACGGGCGGTTGGCCAGGCGTAAGCGGCTGGGTTGCCTGCCGGCCCTGCAATGGCACTGGAACCCCCA
AGCCCGAGGAATCGGCGTGAGCGGTCGCAAACCATCCGGCCCGGTACAAATCGGCGCGGCGCTGGGTGAT
GACCTGGTGGAGAAGTTGAAGGCCGCGCAGGCCGCCCAGCGGCAACGCATCGAGGCAGAAGCACGCCCCG
GTGAATCGTGGCAAGCGGCCGCTGATCGAATCCGCAAAGAATCCCGGCAACCGCCGGCAGCCGGTGCGCC
GTCGATTAGGAAGCCGCCCAAGGGCGACGAGCAACCAGATTTTTTCGTTCCGATGCTCTATGACGTGGGC
ACCCGCGATAGTCGCAGCATCATGGACGTGGCCGTTTTCCGTCTGTCGAAGCGTGACCGACGAGCTGGCG
AGGTGATCCGCTACGAGCTTCCAGACGGGCACGTAGAGGTTTCCGCAGGGCCGGCCGGCATGGCCAGTGT
GTGGGATTACGACCTGGTACTGATGGCGGTTTCCCATCTAACCGAATCCATGAACCGATACCGGGAAGGG
AAGGGAGACAAGCCCGGCCGCGTGTTCCGTCCACACGTTGCGGACGTACTCAAGTTCTGCCGGCGAGCCG
ATGGCGGAAAGCAGAAAGACGACCTGGTAGAAACCTGCATTCGGTTAAACACCACGCACGTTGCCATGCA
GCGTACGAAGAAGGCCAAGAACGGCCGCCTGGTGACGGTATCCGAGGGTGAAGCCTTGATTAGCCGCTAC
AAGATCGTAAAGAGCGAAACCGGGCGGCCGGAGTACATCGAGATCGAGCTAGCTGATTGGATGTACCGCG
AGATCACAGAAGGCAAGAACCCGGACGTGCTGACGGTTCACCCCGATTACTTTTTGATCGATCCCGGCAT
CGGCCGTTTTCTCTACCGCCTGGCACGCCGCGCCGCAGGCAAGGCAGAAGCCAGATGGTTGTTCAAGACG
ATCTACGAACGCAGTGGCAGCGCCGGAGAGTTCAAGAAGTTCTGTTTCACCGTGCGCAAGCTGATCGGGT
CAAATGACCTGCCGGAGTACGATTTGAAGGAGGAGGCGGGGCAGGCTGGCCCGATCCTAGTCATGCGCTA
CCGCAACCTGATCGAGGGCGAAGCATCCGCCGGTTCCTAATGTACGGAGCAGATGCTAGGGCAAATTGCC
CTAGCAGGGGAAAAAGGTCGAAAAGGCCTCTTTCCTGTGGATAGCACGTACATTGGGAACCCAAAGCCGT
ACATTGGGAACCGGAACCCGTACATTGGGAACCCAAAGCCGTACATTGGGAACCGGTCACACATGTAAGT
GACTGATATAAAAGAGAAAAAAGGCGATTTTTCCGCCTAAAACTCTTTAAAACTTATTAAAACTCTTAAA
ACCCGCCTGGCCTGTGCATAACTGTCTGGCCAGCGCACAGCCCAAGAGCTGCAAAAAGCGCCTACCCTTC
GGTCGCTGCGCTCCCTACGCCCCGCCGCTTCGCGTCGGCCTATCGCGGCCGCTGGCCGCTCAAAAATGGC
TGGCCTACGGCCAGGCAATCTACCAGGGCGCGGACAAGCCGCGCCGTCGCCACTCGACCGCCGGCGCCCA
CATCAAGGCACCCTGCCTCGCGCGTTTCGGTGATGACGGTGAAAACCTCTGACACATGCAGCTCCCGGAA
ACGGTCACAGCTTGTCTGTAAGCGGATGCCGGGAGCAGACAAGCCCGTCAGGGCGCGTCAGCGGGTGTTG
GCGGGTGTCGGGGCGCAGCCATGACCCAGTCACGTAGCGATAGCGGAGTGTATACTGGCTTAACTATGCG
GCATCAGAGCAGATTGTACTGAGAGTGCACCATATGCGGTGTGAAATACCGCACAGATGCGTAAGGAGAA
AATACCGCATCAGGCCCTCTTCCGCTTCCTCGCTCACTGACTCGCTGCGCTCGGTCGTTCGGCTGCGGCG
AGCGGTATCAGCTCACTCAAAGGCGGTAATACGGTTATCCACAGAATCAGGGGATAACGCAGGAAAGAAC
ATGTGAGCAAAAGGCCAGCAAAAGGCCAGGAACCGTAAAAAGGCCGCGTTGCTGGCGTTTTTCCATAGGC
TCCGCCCCCCTGACGAGCATCACAAAAATCGACGCTCAAGTCAGAGGTGGCGAAACCCGACAGGACTATA
AAGATACCAGGCGTTTCCCCCTGGAAGCTCCCTCGTGCGCTCTCCTGTTCCGACCCTGCCGCTTACCGGA
TACCTGTCCGCCTTTCTCCCTTCGGGAAGCGTGGCGCTTTCTCATAGCTCACGCTGTAGGTATCTCAGTT
CGGTGTAGGTCGTTCGCTCCAAGCTGGGCTGTGTGCACGAACCCCCCGTTCAGCCCGACCGCTGCGCCTT
ATCCGGTAACTATCGTCTTGAGTCCAACCCGGTAAGACACGACTTATCGCCACTGGCAGCAGCCACTGGT
AACAGGATTAGCAGAGCGAGGTATGTAGGCGGTGCTACAGAGTTCTTGAAGTGGTGGCCTAACTACGGCT
ACACTAGAAGGACAGTATTTGGTATCTGCGCTCTGCTGAAGCCAGTTACCTTCGGAAAAAGAGTTGGTAG
CTCTTGATCCGGCAAACAAACCACCGCTGGTAGCGGTGGTTTTTTTGTTTGCAAGCAGCAGATTACGCGC
AGAAAAAAAGGATCTCAAGAAGATCCTTTGATCTTTTCTACGGGGTCTGACGCTCAGTGGAACGAAAACT
CACGTTAAGGGATTTTGGTCATGCATTCTAGGTACTAAAACAATTCATCCAGTAAAATATAATATTTTAT
TTTCTCCCAATCAGGCTTGATCCCCAGTAAGTCAAAAAATAGCTCGACATACTGTTCTTCCCCGATATCC
TCCCTGATCGACCGGACGCAGAAGGCAATGTCATACCACTTGTCCGCCCTGCCGCTTCTCCCAAGATCAA
TAAAGCCACTTACTTTGCCATCTTTCACAAAGATGTTGCTGTCTCCCAGGTCGCCGTGGGAAAAGACAAG
TTCCTCTTCGGGCTTTTCCGTCTTTAAAAAATCATACAGCTCGCGCGGATCTTTAAATGGAGTGTCTTCT
TCCCAGTTTTCGCAATCCACATCGGCCAGATCGTTATTCAGTAAGTAATCCAATTCGGCTAAGCGGCTGT
CTAAGCTATTCGTATAGGGACAATCCGATATGTCGATGGAGTGAAAGAGCCTGATGCACTCCGCATACAG
CTCGATAATCTTTTCAGGGCTTTGTTCATCTTCATACTCTTCCGAGCAAAGGACGCCATCGGCCTCACTC
ATGAGCAGATTGCTCCAGCCATCATGCCGTTCAAAGTGCAGGACCTTTGGAACAGGCAGCTTTCCTTCCA
GCCATAGCATCATGTCCTTTTCCCGTTCCACATCATAGGTGGTCCCTTTATACCGGCTGTCCGTCATTTT
TAAATATAGGTTTTCATTTTCTCCCACCAGCTTATATACCTTAGCAGGAGACATTCCTTCCGTATCTTTT
ACGCAGCGGTATTTTTCGATCAGTTTTTTCAATTCCGGTGATATTCTCATTTTAGCCATTTATTATTTCC
TTCCTCTTTTCTACAGTATTTAAAGATACCCCAAGAAGCTAATTATAACAAGACGAACTCCAATTCACTG
TTCCTTGCATTCTAAAACCTTAAATACCAGAAAACAGCTTTTTCAAAGTTGTTTTCAAAGTTGGCGTATA
ACATAGTATCGACGGAGCCGATTTTGAAACCGCGGTGATCACAGGCAGCAACGCTCTGTCATCGTTACAA
TCAACATGCTACCCTCCGCGAGATCATCCGTGTTTCAAACCCGGCAGCTTAGTTGCCGTTCTTCCGAATA
GCATCGGTAACATGAGCAAAGTCTGCCGCCTTACAACGGCTCTCCCGCTGACGCCGTCCCGGACTGATGG
GCTGCCTGTATCGAGTGGTGATTTTGTGCCGAGCTGCCGGTCGGGGAGCTGTTGGCTGGCTGGTGGCAGG
ATATATTGTGGTGTAAACAAATTGACGCTTAGACAACTTAATAACACATTGCGGACGTTTTTAATGTACT
GAATTAACGCCGAATTAATTCGGGGGATCTGGATTTTAGTACTGGATTTTGGTTTTAGGAATTAGAAATT
TTATTGATAGAAGTATTTTACAAATACAAATACATACTAAGGGTTTCTTATATGCTCAACACATGAGCGA
AACCCTATAGGAACCCTAATTCCCTTATCTGGGAACTACTCACACATTATTATGGAGAAACTCGAGCTTG
TCGATCGACTCTAGCTAGAGGATCGATCCGAACCCCAGAGTCCCGCTCAGAAGAACTCGTCAAGAAGGCG
ATAGAAGGCGATGCGCTGCGAATCGGGAGCGGCGATACCGTAAAGCACGAGGAAGCGGTCAGCCCATTCG
CCGCCAAGTTCTTCAGCAATATCACGGGTAGCCAACGCTATGTCCTGATAGCGGTCCGCCACACCCAGCC
GGCCACAGTCGATGAATCCAGAAAAGCGGCCATTTTCCACCATGATATTCGGCAAGCAGGCATCGCCATG
TGTCACGACGAGATCCTCGCCGTCGGGCATGCGCGCCTTGAGCCTGGCGAACAGTTCGGCTGGCGCGAGC
CCCTGATGTTCTTCGTCCAGATCATCCTGATCGACAAGACCGGCTTCCATCCGAGTACGTGCTCGCTCGA
TGCGATGTTTCGCTTGGTGGTCGAATGGGCAGGTAGCCGGATCAAGCGTATGCAGCCGCCGCATTGCATC
AGCCATGATGGATACTTTCTCGGCAGGAGCAAGGTGAGATGACAGGAGATCCTGCCCCGGCACTTCGCCC
AATAGCAGCCAGTCCCTTCCCGCTTCAGTGACAACGTCGAGCACAGCTGCGCAAGGAACGCCCGTCGTGG
CCAGCCACGATAGCCGCGCTGCCTCGTCCTGGAGTTCATTCAGGGCACCGGACAGGTCGGTCTTGACAAA
AAGAACCGGGCGCCCCTGCGCTGACAGCCGAAACACGGCGGCATCAGAGCAGCCGATTGTCTGTTGTGCC
CAGTCATAGCCGAATAGCCTCTCCACCCAAGCGGCCGGAGAACCTGCGTGCAATCCATCTTGTTCAATCC
CCATGGTCGATCGACAGATCTGCGAAAGCTCGAGAGAGATAGATTTGTAGAGAGAGACTGGTGATTTCAG
CGTGTCCTCTCCAAATGAAATGAACTTCCTTATATAGAGGAAGGGTCTTGCGAAGGATAGTGGGATTGTG
CGTCATCCCTTACGTCAGTGGAGATATCACATCAATCCACTTGCTTTGAAGACGTGGTTGGAACGTCTTC
TTTTTCCACGATGCTCCTCGTGGGTGGGGGTCCATCTTTGGGACCACTGTCGGCAGAGGCATCTTGAACG
ATAGCCTTTCCTTTATCGCAATGATGGCATTTGTAGGTGCCACCTTCCTTTTCTACTGTCCTTTTGATGA
AGTGACAGATAGCTGGGCAATGGAATCCGAGGAGGTTTCCCGATATTACCCTTTGTTGAAAAGTCTCAAT
AGCCCTTTGGTCTTCTGAGACTGTATCTTTGATATTCTTGGAGTAGACGAGAGTGTCGTGCTCCACCATG
TTCACATCAATCCACTTGCTTTGAAGACGTGGTTGGAACGTCTTCTTTTTCCACGATGCTCCTCGTGGGT
GGGGGTCCATCTTTGGGACCACTGTCGGCAGAGGCATCTTGAACGATAGCCTTTCCTTTATCGCAATGAT
GGCATTTGTAGGTGCCACCTTCCTTTTCTACTGTCCTTTTGATGAAGTGACAGATAGCTGGGCAATGGAA
TCCGAGGAGGTTTCCCGATATTACCCTTTGTTGAAAAGTCTCAATAGCCCTTTGGTCTTCTGAGACTGTA
TCTTTGATATTCTTGGAGTAGACGAGAGTGTCGTGCTCCACCATGTTGGCAAGCTGCTCTAGCCAATACG
CAAACCGCCTCTCCCCGCGCGTTGGCCGATTCATTAATGCAGCTGGCACGACAGGTTTCCCGACTGGAAA
GCGGGCAGTGAGCGCAACGCAATTAATGTGAGTTAGCTCACTCATTAGGCACCCCAGGCTTTACACTTTA
TGCTTCCGGCTCGTATGTTGTGTGGAATTGTGAGCGGATAACAATTTCACACAGGAAACAGCTATGACAT
GATTACGAATTCGAGCTCGGTACCCGGGGATCGGCGCGCCGATATCGAGCTCGGACCCATGGCTTCGTTG
AACAACGGAAACTCGACTTGCCTTCCGCACAATACATCATTTCTTCTTAGCTTTTTTTCTTCTTCTTCGT
TCATACAGTTTTTTTTTGTTTATCAGCTTACATTTTCTTGAACCGTAGCTTTCGTTTTCTTCTTTTTAAC
TTTCCATTCGGAGTTTTTGTATCTTGTTTCATAGTTTGTCCCAGGATTAGAATGATTAGGCATCGAACCT
TCAAGAATTTGATTGAATAAAACATCTTCATTCTTAAGATATGAAGATAATCTTCAAAAGGCCCCTGGGA
ATCTGAAAGAAGAGAAGCAGGCCCATTTATATGGGAAAGAACAATAGTATTTCTTATATAGGCCCATTTA
AGTTGAAAACAATCTTCAAAAGTCCCACATCGCTTAGATAAGAAAACGAAGCTGAGTTTATATACAGCTA
GAGTCGAAGTAGTGATTGGACTCTTGCCAGCAATGCTGTTTAAGAGCTATGCTGGAAACAGCATAGCAAG
TTTAAATAAGGCTAGTCCGTTATCAACTTGAAAAAGTGGCACCGAGTCGGTGCTTTTTTTCCCGGGGCGC
GCCGATATCGAGCTCAGTG
